Addgene plasmid #31780: phND2-N106
Depositing lab: Jerry Crabtree. Depositing organization: Stanford University. Publication: MicroRNA-mediated conversion of human fibroblasts to neurons. Yoo AS, Sun AX, Li L, Shcheglovitov A, Portmann T, Li Y, Lee-Messer C, Dolmetsch RE, Tsien RW, Crabtree GR. Nature. 2011 Jul 13. doi: 10.1038/nature10323. PubMed 21753754.
Backbone
  Vector backbone: N106
  Backbone manufacturer: home made/Crabtree lab
  Vector type: Lentiviral
  Selectable markers: Blasticidin
Growth in bacteria
  Bacterial resistance: Ampicillin, 100 μg/mL
  Growth temperature: 37°C
  Growth strain: Stbl3
  Copy number: High Copy
Gene/Insert
  Gene/Insert name: NeuroD2 (alt name: ND2)
  Species: H. sapiens (human)
  Insert size (bp): 1184
  Entrez Gene: NEUROD2 (a.k.a. NDRF, bHLHa1)
  Cloning method: Ligation Independent Cloning
  Sequencing primers: 5′ ggcacttgatgtaattctccttg; 3′ gtggatgtggaatgtgtgcga
Terms and licenses: Academic/Nonprofit Terms; Industry Terms: Not Available to Industry
How to cite: phND2-N106 was a gift from Jerry Crabtree (Addgene plasmid # 31780 ; http://n2t.net/addgene:31780 ; RRID:Addgene_31780)
