[The description below was written by a language model from this plasmid's Addgene catalogue record and pLannotate feature annotations shown in this document.]
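Description:
phND2-N106 is an HIV-1-based lentiviral expression plasmid built on N106, a backbone made in the depositing laboratory, and carries the human NEUROD2 (NeuroD2, ND2) coding sequence. In bacteria it is maintained through a high-copy ColE1/pUC-type origin and selected with ampicillin via the β-lactamase gene. A recombination-deficient strain is listed for propagation, as is usual for plasmids with repeated LTR sequences. Remnants of a lac promoter/operator region and an SV40 polyadenylation signal are also annotated in the plasmid backbone.

The viral portion is flanked by two HIV-1 LTR sequences, both labelled by the annotation software as truncated LTRs and each preceded by nef-derived sequence. Between them lie the Ψ packaging signal with a gag fragment, the Rev response element for Rev-dependent nuclear export of the genomic RNA, and the cPPT/CTS, which aids nuclear import. Because the viral structural and enzymatic genes are absent, packaging functions must be supplied in trans.

The payload contains two expression units. The EF-1α core promoter with its intron A drives the roughly 1.15 kb NeuroD2 open reading frame. The automated annotation matched this frame to the mouse Neurod2 protein, whereas the catalogue entry gives the species as human, a difference that probably reflects the close similarity of the two orthologues. Downstream, a mouse PGK promoter drives blasticidin S deaminase, allowing blasticidin selection of transduced mammalian cells, and a WPRE follows to enhance transcript stability and expression. No epitope tag or fluorescent reporter is annotated.

NeuroD2 is a bHLH transcription factor involved in neuronal determination. The associated publication concerns microRNA-mediated conversion of human fibroblasts into neurons, which suggests the vector was used for stable delivery of NeuroD2 in such reprogramming experiments.
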