Features (pLannotate 1.2.2; 24 found; start..end, strand, type, name):
    377..634     +  LTR            5' LTR (truncated): truncated 5' long terminal repeat (LTR) from HIV-1
    681..806     +  misc_feature   HIV-1 Ψ: packaging signal of human immunodeficiency virus type 1
    790..1128    +  CDS            HIV-1 gag (fragment): gag protein from human immunodeficiency virus 1; gag
   1303..1536    +  misc_feature   RRE: The Rev response element (RRE) of HIV-1 allows for Rev-dependent mRNA export from the nucleus to the cytoplasm.
   1913..2013    +  CDS            Rev (fragment): human immunodeficiency virus 1 (HIV-1) Rev protein; rev; enhances nuclear export of unspliced and incompletely spliced viral mRNAs
   2028..2144    +  misc_feature   cPPT/CTS: central polypurine tract and central termination sequence of HIV-1
   2221..2432    +  promoter       EF-1α core promoter: core promoter for human elongation factor EF-1α
   2433..3371    +  intron         EF-1α intron A: intron upstream of the start codon of human EF-1α
   3399..4544    +  CDS            Neurod2: NDF2_MOUSE - Also known as Ndrf. Experimental evidence at protein level: Swiss-Prot protein existence level 1. Transcriptional regulator implicated in neuronal determination. Mediates calcium-dependent transcription activation by binding to E box-containing promoter. Critical factor essential for the repression of the genetic program for neuronal differentiation; prevents the formation of synaptic vesicle clustering at active zone to the presynaptic membrane in postmitotic neurons. Induces transcription of ZEB1, which in turn represses neuronal differentiation by down- regulating REST expressi
   4588..5087    +  promoter       PGK promoter: mouse phosphoglycerate kinase 1 promoter
   5114..5512    +  CDS            BSD: blasticidin S deaminase; Aspergillus terreus BSD; confers resistance to blasticidin
   5536..6124    +  misc_feature   WPRE: woodchuck hepatitis virus posttranscriptional regulatory element
   6141..6245    +  CDS            nef (fragment): NEF_HV1Z2 - Experimental evidence at protein level: Swiss-Prot protein existence level 1. Extracellular Nef protein targets CD4(+) T-lymphocytes for apoptosis by interacting with CXCR4 surface receptors. From Human immunodeficiency virus type 1 group M subtype D (isolate Z2/CDC-Z34) (HIV-1).
   6244..6660    +  CDS            nef (fragment): NEF_HV1BR - Experimental evidence at protein level: Swiss-Prot protein existence level 1. Extracellular Nef protein targets CD4(+) T-lymphocytes for apoptosis by interacting with CXCR4 surface receptors (PubMed:14990729). From Human immunodeficiency virus type 1 group M subtype B (isolate BRU/LAI) (HIV-1).
   6708..6965    +  LTR            5' LTR (truncated): truncated 5' long terminal repeat (LTR) from HIV-1
   7118..7134    -  protein_bind   lac operator: The lac repressor binds to the lac operator to inhibit transcription in E. coli. This inhibition can be relieved by adding lactose or isopropyl-β-D-thiogalactopyranoside (IPTG). lac repressor encoded by lacI
   7142..7172    -  promoter       lac promoter: promoter for the E. coli lac operon
   7187..7208    -  protein_bind   CAP binding site: CAP binding activates transcription in the presence of cAMP. E. coli catabolite activator protein
   7221..7313    -  CDS            lacI (fragment): lac repressor; lacI; The lac repressor binds to the lac operator to inhibit transcription in E. coli. This inhibition can be relieved by adding lactose or isopropyl-β-D-thiogalactopyranoside (IPTG).
   7496..8081    -  rep_origin     ori: high-copy-number ColE1/pMB1/pBR322/pUC origin of replication
   8252..9112    -  CDS            AmpR: β-lactamase; bla; confers resistance to ampicillin, carbenicillin, and related antibiotics
   9113..9217    -  promoter       AmpR promoter: bla
   9265..9399    +  polyA_signal   SV40 poly(A) signal: SV40 polyadenylation signal
   9614..329     +  CDS            nef (fragment) (across the origin): NEF_HV1BR - Experimental evidence at protein level: Swiss-Prot protein existence level 1. Extracellular Nef protein targets CD4(+) T-lymphocytes for apoptosis by interacting with CXCR4 surface receptors (PubMed:14990729). From Human immunodeficiency virus type 1 group M subtype B (isolate BRU/LAI) (HIV-1).
>Addgene plasmid #31780 | phND2-N106 | depositor full sequence | sequence record 35885 | phND2-N106 sequence 9614 bps
TGGAAGGGCTAATTCACTCCCAAAGAAGACAAGATATCCTTGATCTGTGGATCTACCACACACAAGGCTA
CTTCCCTGATTAGCAGAACTACACACCAGGGCCAGGGGTCAGATATCCACTGACCTTTGGATGGTGCTAC
AAGCTAGTACCAGTTGAGCCAGATAAGGTAGAAGAGGCCAATAAAGGAGAGAACACCAGCTTGTTACACC
CTGTGAGCCTGCATGGGATGGATGACCCGGAGAGAGAAGTGTTAGAGTGGAGGTTTGACAGCCGCCTAGC
ATTTCATCACGTGGCCCGAGAGCTGCATCCGGAGTACTTCAAGAACTGCTGATATCGAGCTTGCTACAAG
GGACTTTCCGCTGGGGACTTTCCAGGGAGGCGTGGCCTGGGCGGGACTGGGGAGTGGCGAGCCCTCAGAT
CCTGCATATAAGCAGCTGCTTTTTGCCTGTACTGGGTCTCTCTGGTTAGACCAGATCTGAGCCTGGGAGC
TCTCTGGCTAACTAGGGAACCCACTGCTTAAGCCTCAATAAAGCTTGCCTTGAGTGCTTCAAGTAGTGTG
TGCCCGTCTGTTGTGTGACTCTGGTAACTAGAGATCCCTCAGACCCTTTTAGTCAGTGTGGAAAATCTCT
AGCAGTGGCGCCCGAACAGGGACTTGAAAGCGAAAGGGAAACCAGAGGAGCTCTCTCGACGCAGGACTCG
GCTTGCTGAAGCGCGCACGGCAAGAGGCGAGGGGCGGCGACTGGTGAGTACGCCAAAAATTTTGACTAGC
GGAGGCTAGAAGGAGAGAGATGGGTGCGAGAGCGTCAGTATTAAGCGGGGGAGAATTAGATCGCGATGGG
AAAAAATTCGGTTAAGGCCAGGGGGAAAGAAAAAATATAAATTAAAACATATAGTATGGGCAAGCAGGGA
GCTAGAACGATTCGCAGTTAATCCTGGCCTGTTAGAAACATCAGAAGGCTGTAGACAAATACTGGGACAG
CTACAACCATCCCTTCAGACAGGATCAGAAGAACTTAGATCATTATATAATACAGTAGCAACCCTCTATT
GTGTGCATCAAAGGATAGAGATAAAAGACACCAAGGAAGCTTTAGACAAGATAGAGGAAGAGCAAAACAA
AAGTAAGACCACCGCACAGCAAGCGGCCGGCCGCTGATCTTCAGACCTGGAGGAGGAGATATGAGGGACA
ATTGGAGAAGTGAATTATATAAATATAAAGTAGTAAAAATTGAACCATTAGGAGTAGCACCCACCAAGGC
AAAGAGAAGAGTGGTGCAGAGAGAAAAAAGAGCAGTGGGAATAGGAGCTTTGTTCCTTGGGTTCTTGGGA
GCAGCAGGAAGCACTATGGGCGCAGCGTCAATGACGCTGACGGTACAGGCCAGACAATTATTGTCTGGTA
TAGTGCAGCAGCAGAACAATTTGCTGAGGGCTATTGAGGCGCAACAGCATCTGTTGCAACTCACAGTCTG
GGGCATCAAGCAGCTCCAGGCAAGAATCCTGGCTGTGGAAAGATACCTAAAGGATCAACAGCTCCTGGGG
ATTTGGGGTTGCTCTGGAAAACTCATTTGCACCACTGCTGTGCCTTGGAATGCTAGTTGGAGTAATAAAT
CTCTGGAACAGATTTGGAATCACACGACCTGGATGGAGTGGGACAGAGAAATTAACAATTACACAAGCTT
AATACACTCCTTAATTGAAGAATCGCAAAACCAGCAAGAAAAGAATGAACAAGAATTATTGGAATTAGAT
AAATGGGCAAGTTTGTGGAATTGGTTTAACATAACAAATTGGCTGTGGTATATAAAATTATTCATAATGA
TAGTAGGAGGCTTGGTAGGTTTAAGAATAGTTTTTGCTGTACTTTCTATAGTGAATAGAGTTAGGCAGGG
ATATTCACCATTATCGTTTCAGACCCACCTCCCAACCCCGAGGGGACCCGACAGGCCCGAAGGAATAGAA
GAAGAAGGTGGAGAGAGAGACAGAGACAGATCCATTCGATTAGTGAACGGATCTCGACGGTATCGCCTTT
AAAAGAAAAGGGGGGATTGGGGGGTACAGTGCAGGGGAAAGAATAGTAGACATAATAGCAACAGACATAC
AAACTAAAGAACTACAAAAACAAATTACAAAAATTCAAAATTTTCGGGTTTATTACAGGGACAGCAGAGA
TCCAGTTTATCGATGAGGCCCTTTCGTCTTCACTCGAGGTGCCCGTCAGTGGGCAGAGCGCACATCGCCC
ACAGTCCCCGAGAAGTTGGGGGGAGGGGTCGGCAATTGAACCGGTGCCTAGAGAAGGTGGCGCGGGGTAA
ACTGGGAAAGTGATGTCGTGTACTGGCTCCGCCTTTTTCCCGAGGGTGGGGGAGAACCGTATATAAGTGC
AGTAGTCGCCGTGAACGTTCTTTTTCGCAACGGGTTTGCCGCCAGAACACAGGTAAGTGCCGTGTGTGGT
TCCCGCGGGCCTGGCCTCTTTACGGGTTATGGCCCTTGCGTGCCTTGAATTACTTCCACCTGGCTGCAGT
ACGTGATTCTTGATCCCGAGCTTCGGGTTGGAAGTGGGTGGGAGAGTTCGAGGCCTTGCGCTTAAGGAGC
CCCTTCGCCTCGTGCTTGAGTTGAGGCCTGGCCTGGGCGCTGGGGCCGCCGCGTGCGAATCTGGTGGCAC
CTTCGCGCCTGTCTCGCTGCTTTCGATAAGTCTCTAGCCATTTAAAATTTTTGATGACCTGCTGCGACGC
TTTTTTTCTGGCAAGATAGTCTTGTAAATGCGGGCCAAGATCTGCACACTGGTATTTCGGTTTTTGGGGC
CGCGGGCGGCGACGGGGCCCGTGCGTCCCAGCGCACATGTTCGGCGAGGCGGGGCCTGCGAGCGCGGCCA
CCGAGAATCGGACGGGGGTAGTCTCAAGCTGGCCGGCCTGCTCTGGTGCCTGGCCTCGCGCCGCCGTGTA
TCGCCCCGCCCTGGGCGGCAAGGCTGGCCCGGTCGGCACCAGTTGCGTGAGCGGAAAGATGGCCGCTTCC
CGGCCCTGCTGCAGGGAGCTCAAAATGGAGGACGCGGCGCTCGGGAGAGCGGGCGGGTGAGTCACCCACA
CAAAGGAAAAGGGCCTTTCCGTCCTCAGCCGTCGCTTCATGTGACTCCACGGAGTACCGGGCGCCGTCCA
GGCACCTCGATTAGTTCTCGAGCTTTTGGAGTACGTCGTCTTTAGGTTGGGGGGAGGGGTTTTATGCGAT
GGAGTTTCCCCACACTGAGTGGGTGGAGACTGAAGTTAGGCCAGCTTGGCACTTGATGTAATTCTCCTTG
GAATTTGCCCTTTTTGAGTTTGGATCTTGGTTCATTCTCAAGCCTCAGACAGTGGTTCAAAGTTTTTTTC
TTCCATTTCAGGTGTCGTGAGGATCCGCGGCCGCCACCATGCTGACCCGCCTGTTCAGCGAGCCCGGCCT
TCTCTCGGACGTGCCCAAGTTCGCCAGCTGGGGCGACGGCGAAGACGACGAGCCGAGGAGCGACAAGGGC
GACGCGCCGCCACCGCCACCGCCTGCGCCCGGGCCAGGGGCTCCGGGGCCAGCCCGGGCGGCCAAGCCAG
TCCCTCTCCGTGGAGAAGAGGGGACGGAGGCCACGTTGGCCGAGGTCAAGGAGGAAGGCGAGCTGGGGGG
AGAGGAGGAGGAGGAAGAGGAGGAGGAAGAAGGACTGGACGAGGCGGAGGGCGAGCGGCCCAAGAAGGGC
GGGCCCAAGAAGCGCAAGATGACCAAGGCGCGCTTGGAGCGCTCCAAGCTTCGGCGGCAGAAGGCGAACG
CGCGGGAGCGCAACCGCATGCACGACCTGAACGCAGCCCTGGACAACCTGCGCAAGGTGGTGCCCTGCTA
CTCCAAGACGCAGAAGCTGTCCAAGATCGAGACGCTGCGCCTAGCCAAGAACTATATCTGGGCGCTCTCG
GAGATCCTGCGCTCCGGCAAGCGGCCAGACCTAGTGTCCTACGTGCAGACTCTGTGCAAGGGTCTGTCGC
AGCCCACCACCAATCTGGTGGCCGGCTGTCTGCAGCTCAACTCTCGCAACTTCCTCACGGAGCAAGGCGC
CGACGGTGCCGGCCGCTTCCACGGCTCGGGCGGCCCGTTCGCCATGCACCCCTACCCGTACCCGTGCTCG
CGCCTGGCGGGCGCACAGTGCCAGGCGGCCGGCGGCCTGGGCGGCGGCGCGGCGCACGCCCTGCGGACCC
ACGGCTACTGCGCAGCCTACGAGACGCTGTATGCGGCGGCAGGCGGTGGCGGCGCGAGCCCGGACTACAA
CAGCTCCGAGTACGAGGGCCCGCTCAGCCCCCCGCTCTGTCTCAATGGCAACTTCTCACTCAAGCAGGAC
TCCTCGCCCGACCACGAGAAAAGCTACCACTACTCTATGCACTACTCGGCGCTGCCCGGTTCGCGGCCCA
CGGGCCACGGGCTAGTCTTCGGCTCGTCGGCTGTGCGCGGGGGCGTCCACTCGGAGAATCTCTTGTCTTA
CGATATGCACCTTCACCACGACCGGGGCCCCATGTACGAGGAGCTCAATGCGTTTTTTCATAACTGAGGC
CGCGCCGGCTCTAGATCGCGAACGCGTGAATTCTACCGGGTAGGGGAGGCGCTTTTCCCAAGGCAGTCTG
GAGCATGCGCTTTAGCAGCCCCGCTGGGCACTTGGCGCTACACAAGTGGCCTCTGGCCTCGCACACATTC
CACATCCACCGGTAGGCGCCAACCGGCTCCGTTCTTTGGTGGCCCCTTCGCGCCACCTTCTACTCCTCCC
CTAGTCAGGAAGTTCCCCCCCGCCCCGCAGCTCGCGTCGTGCAGGACGTGACAAATGGAAGTAGCACGTC
TCACTAGTCTCGTGCAGATGGACAGCACCGCTGAGCAATGGAAGCGGGTAGGCCTTTGGGGCAGCGGCCA
ATAGCAGCTTTGCTCCTTCGCTTTCTGGGCTCAGAGGCTGGGAAGGGGTGGGTCCGGGGGCGGGCTCAGG
GGCGGGCTCAGGGGCGGGGCGGGCGCCCGAAGGTCCTCCGGAGGCCCGGCATTCTGCACGCTTCAAAAGC
GCACGTCTGCCGCGCTGTTCTCCTCTTCCTCATCTCCGGGCCTTTCGACCTGCAGCCCAAGCTTCCTAGG
ACCATGGCCAAGCCTTTGTCTCAAGAAGAATCCACCCTCATTGAAAGAGCAACGGCTACAATCAACAGCA
TCCCCATCTCTGAAGACTACAGCGTCGCCAGCGCAGCTCTCTCTAGCGACGGCCGCATCTTCACTGGTGT
CAATGTATATCATTTTACTGGGGGACCTTGTGCAGAACTCGTGGTGCTGGGCACTGCTGCTGCTGCGGCA
GCTGGCAACCTGACTTGTATCGTCGCGATCGGAAATGAGAACAGGGGCATCTTGAGCCCCTGCGGACGGT
GCCGACAGGTGCTTCTCGATCTGCATCCTGGGATCAAAGCCATAGTGAAGGACAGTGATGGACAGCCGAC
GGCAGTTGGGATTCGTGAATTGCTGCCCTCTGGTTATGTGTGGGAGGGCTAACCCGGGCGGGGCGCGTCT
GGAACAATCAACCTCTGGATTACAAAATTTGTGAAAGATTGACTGGTATTCTTAACTATGTTGCTCCTTT
TACGCTATGTGGATACGCTGCTTTAATGCCTTTGTATCATGCTATTGCTTCCCGTATGGCTTTCATTTTC
TCCTCCTTGTATAAATCCTGGTTGCTGTCTCTTTATGAGGAGTTGTGGCCCGTTGTCAGGCAACGTGGCG
TGGTGTGCACTGTGTTTGCTGACGCAACCCCCACTGGTTGGGGCATTGCCACCACCTGTCAGCTCCTTTC
CGGGACTTTCGCTTTCCCCCTCCCTATTGCCACGGCGGAACTCATCGCCGCCTGCCTTGCCCGCTGCTGG
ACAGGGGCTCGGCTGTTGGGCACTGACAATTCCGTGGTGTTGTCGGGGAAGCTGACGTCCTTTCCATGGC
TGCTCGCCTGTGTTGCCACCTGGATTCTGCGCGGGACGTCCTTCTGCTACGTCCCTTCGGCCCTCAATCC
AGCGGACCTTCCTTCCCGCGGCCTGCTGCCGGCTCTGCGGCCTCTTCCGCGTCTTCGCCTTCGCCCTCAG
ACGAGTCGGATCTCCCTTTGGGCCGCCTCCCCGCCTGGAATTAATTCTGCAGTCGAGACCTAGAAAAACA
TGGAGCAATCACAAGTAGCAATACAGCAGCTACCAATGCTGATTGTGCCTGGCTAGAAGCACAAGAGGAG
GAGGAGGTGGGTTTTTCCAGTCACACCTCAGGTACCTTTAAGACCAATGACTTACAAGGCAGCTGTAGAT
CTTAGCCACTTTTTAAAAGAAAAGAGGGGACTGGAAGGGCTAATTCACTCCCAACGAAGACAAGATATCC
TTGATCTGTGGATCTACCACACACAAGGCTACTTCCCTGATTAGCAGAACTACACACCAGGGCCAGGGGT
CAGATATCCACTGACCTTTGGATGGTGCTACAAGCTAGTACCAGTTGAGCCAGATAAGGTAGAAGAGGCC
AATAAAGGAGAGAACACCAGCTTGTTACACCCTGTGAGCCTGCATGGGATGGATGACCCGGAGAGAGAAG
TGTTAGAGTGGAGGTTTGACAGCCGCCTAGCATTTCATCACGTGGCCCGAGAGCTGCATCCGGAGTACTT
CAAGAACTGCTGATATCGAGCTTGCTACAAGGGACTTTCCGCTGGGGACTTTCCAGGGAGGCGTGGCCTG
GGCGGGACTGGGGAGTGGCGAGCCCTCAGATCCTGCATATAAGCAGCTGCTTTTTGCCTGTACTGGGTCT
CTCTGGTTAGACCAGATCTGAGCCTGGGAGCTCTCTGGCTAACTAGGGAACCCACTGCTTAAGCCTCAAT
AAAGCTTGCCTTGAGTGCTTCAAGTAGTGTGTGCCCGTCTGTTGTGTGACTCTGGTAACTAGAGATCCCT
CAGACCCTTTTAGTCAGTGTGGAAAATCTCTAGCAGTAGTAGTTCATGTCATCTTATTATTCAGTATTTA
TAACTTGCAAAGAAATGAATATCAGAGAGTGAGAGGCCTTGACATTGCTAGCGTTTTACCGTCGACCTCT
AGCTAGAGCTTGGCGTAATCATGGTCATAGCTGTTTCCTGTGTGAAATTGTTATCCGCTCACAATTCCAC
ACAACATACGAGCCGGAAGCATAAAGTGTAAAGCCTGGGGTGCCTAATGAGTGAGCTAACTCACATTAAT
TGCGTTGCGCTCACTGCCCGCTTTCCAGTCGGGAAACCTGTCGTGCCAGCTGCATTAATGAATCGGCCAA
CGCGCGGGGAGAGGCGGTTTGCGTATTGGGCGCTCTTCCGCTTCCTCGCTCACTGACTCGCTGCGCTCGG
TCGTTCGGCTGCGGCGAGCGGTATCAGCTCACTCAAAGGCGGTAATACGGTTATCCACAGAATCAGGGGA
TAACGCAGGAAAGAACATGTGAGCAAAAGGCCAGCAAAAGGCCAGGAACCGTAAAAAGGCCGCGTTGCTG
GCGTTTTTCCATAGGCTCCGCCCCCCTGACGAGCATCACAAAAATCGACGCTCAAGTCAGAGGTGGCGAA
ACCCGACAGGACTATAAAGATACCAGGCGTTTCCCCCTGGAAGCTCCCTCGTGCGCTCTCCTGTTCCGAC
CCTGCCGCTTACCGGATACCTGTCCGCCTTTCTCCCTTCGGGAAGCGTGGCGCTTTCTCATAGCTCACGC
TGTAGGTATCTCAGTTCGGTGTAGGTCGTTCGCTCCAAGCTGGGCTGTGTGCACGAACCCCCCGTTCAGC
CCGACCGCTGCGCCTTATCCGGTAACTATCGTCTTGAGTCCAACCCGGTAAGACACGACTTATCGCCACT
GGCAGCAGCCACTGGTAACAGGATTAGCAGAGCGAGGTATGTAGGCGGTGCTACAGAGTTCTTGAAGTGG
TGGCCTAACTACGGCTACACTAGAAGAACAGTATTTGGTATCTGCGCTCTGCTGAAGCCAGTTACCTTCG
GAAAAAGAGTTGGTAGCTCTTGATCCGGCAAACAAACCACCGCTGGTAGCGGTTTTTTTGTTTGCAAGCA
GCAGATTACGCGCAGAAAAAAAGGATCTCAAGAAGATCCTTTGATCTTTTCTACGGGGTCTGACGCTCAG
TGGAACGAAAACTCACGTTAAGGGATTTTGGTCATGAGATTATCAAAAAGGATCTTCACCTAGATCCTTT
TAAATTAAAAATGAAGTTTTAAATCAATCTAAAGTATATATGAGTAAACTTGGTCTGACAGTTACCAATG
CTTAATCAGTGAGGCACCTATCTCAGCGATCTGTCTATTTCGTTCATCCATAGTTGCCTGACTCCCCGTC
GTGTAGATAACTACGATACGGGAGGGCTTACCATCTGGCCCCAGTGCTGCAATGATACCGCGAGACCCAC
GCTCACCGGCTCCAGATTTATCAGCAATAAACCAGCCAGCCGGAAGGGCCGAGCGCAGAAGTGGTCCTGC
AACTTTATCCGCCTCCATCCAGTCTATTAATTGTTGCCGGGAAGCTAGAGTAAGTAGTTCGCCAGTTAAT
AGTTTGCGCAACGTTGTTGCCATTGCTACAGGCATCGTGGTGTCACGCTCGTCGTTTGGTATGGCTTCAT
TCAGCTCCGGTTCCCAACGATCAAGGCGAGTTACATGATCCCCCATGTTGTGCAAAAAAGCGGTTAGCTC
CTTCGGTCCTCCGATCGTTGTCAGAAGTAAGTTGGCCGCAGTGTTATCACTCATGGTTATGGCAGCACTG
CATAATTCTCTTACTGTCATGCCATCCGTAAGATGCTTTTCTGTGACTGGTGAGTACTCAACCAAGTCAT
TCTGAGAATAGTGTATGCGGCGACCGAGTTGCTCTTGCCCGGCGTCAATACGGGATAATACCGCGCCACA
TAGCAGAACTTTAAAAGTGCTCATCATTGGAAAACGTTCTTCGGGGCGAAAACTCTCAAGGATCTTACCG
CTGTTGAGATCCAGTTCGATGTAACCCACTCGTGCACCCAACTGATCTTCAGCATCTTTTACTTTCACCA
GCGTTTCTGGGTGAGCAAAAACAGGAAGGCAAAATGCCGCAAAAAAGGGAATAAGGGCGACACGGAAATG
TTGAATACTCATACTCTTCCTTTTTCAATATTATTGAAGCATTTATCAGGGTTATTGTCTCATGAGCGGA
TACATATTTGAATGTATTTAGAAAAATAAACAAATAGGGGTTCCGCGCACATTTCCCCGAAAAGTGCCAC
CTGACGTCGACGGATCGGGAGATCAACTTGTTTATTGCAGCTTATAATGGTTACAAATAAAGCAATAGCA
TCACAAATTTCACAAATAAAGCATTTTTTTCACTGCATTCTAGTTGTGGTTTGTCCAAACTCATCAATGT
ATCTTATCATGTCTGGATCAACTGGATAACTCAAGCTAACCAAAATCATCCCAAACTTCCCACCCCATAC
CCTATTACCACTGCCAATTACCTAGTGGTTTCATTTACTCTAAACCTGTGATTCCTCTGAATTATTTTCA
TTTTAAAGAAATTGTATTTGTTAAATATGTACTACAAACTTAGTAGTTTTTAAAGAAATTGTATTTGTTA
AATATGTACTACAAACTTAGTAGT
