>Addgene plasmid #31780 | phND2-N106 | addgene partial sequence | sequence record 37429 | EF1a-Fwd
GTTTGTTGAGGATCCGCGGCCGCCACCATGCTGACCCGCCTGTTCAGCGAGCCCGGCCTTCTCTCGGACG
TGCCCAAGTTCGCCAGCTGGGGCGACGGCGAAGACGACGAGCCGAGGAGCGACAAGGGCGACGCGCCGCC
ACCGCCACCGCCTGCGCCCGGGCCAGGGGCTCCGGGGCCAGCCCGGGCGGCCAAGCCAGTCCCTCTCCGT
GGAGAAGAGGGGACGGAGGCCACGTTGGCCGAGGTCAAGGAGGAAGGCGAGCTGGGGGGAGAGGAGGAGG
AGGAAGAGGAGGAGGAAGAAGGACTGGACGAGGCGGAGGGCGAGCGGCCCAAGAAGGGCGGGCCCAAGAA
GCGCAAGATGACCAAGGCGCGCTTGGAGCGCTCCAAGCTTCGGCGGCAGAAGGCGAACGCGCGGGAGCGC
AACCGCATGCACGACCTGAACGCAGCCCTGGACAACCTGCGCAAGGTGGTGCCCTGCTACTCCAAGACGC
AGAAGCTGTCCAAGATCGAGACGCTGCGCCTAGCCAAGAACTATATCTGGGCGCTCTCGGAGATCCTGCG
CTCCGGCAAGCGGCCAGACCTAGTGTCCTACGTGCAGACTCTGTGCAAGGGTCTGTCGCAGCCCACCACC
AATCTGGTGGCCGGCTGTCTGCAGCTCAACTCTCGCAACTTCCTCACGGAGCAAGGCGCCGACGGTGCCG
GCCGCTTCCACGGCTCGGGCGGCCCGTTCGCCATGCACCCCTACCCGTACCCGTGCTCGCGCCTGGCGGG
CGCACAGTGCCAGGCGGCCGGCGGCCTGGGCGGCGGCGCGGCGCACGCCCTGCGGACCCACGGCTACTGC
GCAGCCTACGAGACGCTGTATGCGGCGGCAGGCGGTGGCGG
